>Addgene plasmid #130962 | pLY134 | addgene full sequence | sequence record 257714 | Addgene NGS Result
ATTCTGTGGATAACCGTATTACCGCCTTTGAGTGAGCTGATACCGCTCGCCGCAGCCGAACGACCGAGCG
CAGCGAGTCAGTGAGCGAGGAAGCCTGCATAACGCGAAGTAATCTTTTCGGTTTTAAAGAAAAAGGGCAG
GGTGGTGACACCTTGCCCTTTTTTGCCGGACTGCAGCGGCCGCTACTAGTAGAAGACAACTAGCTTCAAA
AAAAGCACCGACTCGGTGCCACTTGGGCCCTTCTTCAGGGCCCAAGTTGATAACGGACTAGCCTTATTTG
AACTTGCTAGGGCCCTTCTTCAGGGCCCTAGCTCTCAAACCACTTATATATTCATCCCTCTAGTAGCTAG
CACTGTACCTAGGACTGAGCTAGCCGTCAACTCTAGTACCTTTGGTCGAAAAAAAAAGCCCGCACTGTCA
GGTGCGGGCTTTTTTCTGTGTTTCCTGTCTTGTCTTCCTCTAGAAGCGGCCGCGAATTCCAGAAATCATC
CTTAGCGAAAGCTAAGGATTTTTTTTATCTGAAATTCTGCCTCGTGATACGCCTATTTTTATAGGTTAAT
GTCATGATAATAATGGTTTCTTAGACGTCAAGTGGCACTCGAGCTGATCCTTCAACTCAGCAAAAGTTCG
ATTTATTCAACAAAGCCACGTTGTGTCTCAAAATCTCTGATGTTACATTGCACAAGATAAAAATATATCA
TCATGAACAATAAAACTGTCTGCTTACATAAACAGTAATACAAGGGGTGTTATGAGCCATATTCAACGGG
AAACGTCTTGCTCCAGGCCGCGATTAAATTCCAACATGGATGCTGATTTATATGGGTATAAATGGGCTCG
CGATAATGTCGGGCAATCAGGTGCGACAATCTATCGATTGTATGGGAAGCCCGATGCGCCAGAGTTGTTT
CTGAAACATGGCAAAGGTAGCGTTGCCAATGATGTTACAGATGAGATGGTCAGACTAAACTGGCTGACGG
AATTTATGCCTCTTCCGACCATCAAGCATTTTATCCGTACTCCTGATGATGCATGGTTACTCACCACTGC
GATCCCCGGGAAAACAGCATTCCAGGTATTAGAAGAATATCCTGATTCAGGTGAAAATATTGTTGATGCG
CTGGCAGTGTTCCTGCGCCGGTTGCATTCGATTCCTGTTTGTAATTGTCCTTTTAACAGCGATCGCGTAT
TTCGTCTCGCTCAGGCGCAATCACGAATGAATAACGGTTTGGTTGATGCGAGTGATTTTGATGACGAGCG
TAATGGCTGGCCTGTTGAACAAGTCTGGAAAGAAATGCATAAGCTTTTGCCATTCTCACCGGATTCAGTC
GTCACTCATGGTGATTTCTCACTTGATAACCTTATTTTTGACGAGGGGAAATTAATAGGTTGTATTGATG
TTGGACGAGTCGGAATCGCAGACCGATACCAGGATCTTGCCATCCTATGGAACTGCCTCGGTGAGTTTTC
TCCTTCATTACAGAAACGGCTTTTTCAAAAATATGGTATTGATAATCCTGATATGAATAAATTGCAGTTT
CATTTGATGCTCGATGAGTTTTTCTAATCAGAATTGGTTAATTGGTTGTAACACTGGCAGAGCATTACGC
TGACTTGACGGGACTCGAGCTGTCAGACCAAGTTTACTCATATATACTTTAGATTGATTTAAAACTTCAT
TTTTAATTTAAAAGGATCTAGGTGAAGATCCTTTTTGATAATCTCATGACCAAAATCCCTTAACGTGAGT
TTTCGTTCCACTGAGCGTCAGACCCCGTAGAAAAGATCAAAGGATCTTCTTGAGATCCTTTTTTTCTGCG
CGTAATCTGCTGCTTGCAAACAAAAAAACCACCGCTACCAGCGGTGGTTTGTTTGCCGGATCAAGAGCTA
CCAACTCTTTTTCCGAAGGTAACTGGCTTCAGCAGAGCGCAGATACCAAATACTGTTCTTCTAGTGTAGC
CGTAGTTAGGCCACCACTTCAAGAACTCTGTAGCACCGCCTACATACCTCGCTCTGCTAATCCTGTTACC
AGTGGCTGCTGCCAGTGGCGATAAGTCGTGTCTTACCGGGTTGGACTCAAGACGATAGTTACCGGATAAG
GCGCAGCGGTCGGGCTGAACGGGGGGTTCGTGCACACAGCCCAGCTTGGAGCGAACGACCTACACCGAAC
TGAGATACCTACAGCGTGAGCTATGAGAAAGCGCCACGCTTCCCGAAGGGAGAAAGGCGGACAGGTATCC
GGTAAGCGGCAGGGTCGGAACAGGAGAGCGCACGAGGGAGCTTCCAGGGGGAAACGCCTGGTATCTTTAT
AGTCCTGTCGGGTTTCGCCACCTCTGACTTGAGCGTCGATTTTTGTGATGCTCGTCAGGGGGGCGGAGCC
TGTGGAAAAACGCCAGCAACGCGGCCTTTTTACGGTTCCTGGCCTTTTGCTGGCCTTTTGCTCACATGTT
CTTTCCTGCGTTATCCCCTG
Features (pLannotate 1.2.2; 13 found; start..end, strand, type, name):
      1..94      +  rep_origin     RSF ori (fragment): Plasmids containing the RSF 1030 origin of replication can be propagated in E. coli cells that contain additional plasmids with compatible origins.
    113..170     -  terminator     his operon terminator: This putative transcriptin terminator from the E. coli his operon has a 2-bp deletion introduced during synthesis. Its efficiency has not been determined.
    171..191     -  misc_feature   BioBrick suffix: universal suffix for all parts
    215..234     -  misc_RNA       gRNA scaffold (fragment): guide RNA scaffold for the Streptococcus pyogenes CRISPR/Cas9 system
    235..253     -  protein_bind   boxB: λ N peptide binding site consisting of an RNA hairpin within the N-utliization (nut) site of the λ bacteriophage transcript (Tan and Frankel, 1995) λN peptide
    253..289     -  misc_RNA       gRNA scaffold (fragment): guide RNA scaffold for the Streptococcus pyogenes CRISPR/Cas9 system
    290..308     -  protein_bind   boxB: λ N peptide binding site consisting of an RNA hairpin within the N-utliization (nut) site of the λ bacteriophage transcript (Tan and Frankel, 1995) λN peptide
    356..380     -  promoter       J23119(SpeI) promoter (fragment): bacterial promoter (Registry of Standard Biological Parts BBa J23119) modified to end with an SpeI site
    398..466     -  ncRNA          Thr leader (fragment): Accession: RF00506 - Threonine operon leader
    458..479     -  misc_feature   BioBrick prefix: BioBrick prefix for parts that do not start with "ATG"
    482..525     +  terminator     bacterial terminator: putative bacterial transcription terminator
    752..1567    +  CDS            KanR: aminoglycoside phosphotransferase; aph(3')-Ia; confers resistance to kanamycin in bacteria or G418 (Geneticin®) in eukaryotes
   1800..2388    +  rep_origin     ori: high-copy-number ColE1/pMB1/pBR322/pUC origin of replication
