[The description below was written by a language model from this plasmid's Addgene catalogue record and pLannotate feature annotations shown in this document.]
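Description:
pLY134 is a small (about 2.5 kb) high-copy bacterial plasmid built on pSB1K3mut, a mutated derivative of the BioBrick assembly vector pSB1K3. It is classed as a bacterial expression and synthetic biology vector. It replicates in E. coli from a ColE1/pUC-type origin and is selected with kanamycin through the aph(3')-Ia (KanR) gene. The automated annotation also reports a short match to the RSF origin, which is only a fragment and probably reflects sequence similarity rather than a second functional replicon.

The payload sits between the BioBrick prefix and suffix, flanked by the backbone's transcription terminators that insulate the cloning site. It is a synthetic single-guide RNA cassette, sgRNA-LEB5, which the record says is driven by the constitutive Anderson promoter J23100. The annotation software labels the promoter as a partial match to the closely related J23119, as expected for members of the same promoter family. The Streptococcus pyogenes Cas9 guide scaffold is interrupted by two boxB hairpins, the RNA elements bound by the bacteriophage λ N peptide. This arrangement turns the sgRNA into a scaffold RNA that can recruit a λN-fused effector protein to the DNA site specified by the spacer. A short match to the threonine operon leader is also annotated upstream of the promoter; the record does not explain its role.

The plasmid is described as an sgRNA "generator" for Golden Gate assembly, serving as a source part for building guide-expressing constructs. It comes from work on engineered CRISPR activation for programmable, eukaryote-like gene activation in bacteria.
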