Addgene plasmid #130962: pLY134
Purpose: Engineered sgRNA-LEB5 generator including Anderson promoter J23100 for golden gate assembly
Depositing lab: Baojun Wang. Depositing organization: University of Edinburgh. Publication: Engineered CRISPRa enables programmable eukaryote-like gene activation in bacteria. Liu Y, Wan X, Wang B. Nat Commun. 2019 Aug 26;10(1):3693. doi: 10.1038/s41467-019-11479-0. PubMed 31451697.
Backbone
  Vector backbone: pSB1K3mut
  Backbone manufacturer: Designed by: Austin Che; Mutated by: unknown
  Backbone size w/o insert (bp): 2204
  Total vector size (bp): 2470
  Vector type: Bacterial Expression, Synthetic Biology
Growth in bacteria
  Bacterial resistance: Kanamycin, 50 μg/mL
  Growth temperature: 37°C
  Growth strain: DH5alpha
  Growth instructions: Culture in the Lennox’s Luria-Bertani (LB) medium (10 g/L peptone, 5 g/L yeast extract, 5 g/L NaCl)
  Copy number: High Copy
Gene/Insert
  Gene/Insert name: sgRNA-LEB5
  gRNA/shRNA sequence: GGATGAATATATAAGTG
  Species: Synthetic
  Promoter: Anderson promoter J23100
  Cloning method: Ligation Independent Cloning
  Sequencing primers: 5′ TGCCACTTGACGTCTAAGAA; 3′ ATTACCGCCTTTGAGTGAGC
Terms and licenses: Academic/Nonprofit Terms; Industry Terms: Not Available to Industry
Depositor comments: The Top10 bacterial strain should be used for downstream applications
How to cite: pLY134 was a gift from Baojun Wang (Addgene plasmid # 130962 ; http://n2t.net/addgene:130962 ; RRID:Addgene_130962)
